>Addgene plasmid #198694 | His6_MBP_FXR1P | addgene full sequence | sequence record 392973 | Addgene NGS Result
GATCTTCTTGAGATCCTTTTTTTCTGCGCGTAATCTGCTGCTTGCAAACAAAAAAACCACCGCTACCAGC
GGTGGTTTGTTTGCCGGATCAAGAGCTACCAACTCTTTTTCCGAAGGTAACTGGCTTCAGCAGAGCGCAG
ATACCAAATACTGTCCTTCTAGTGTAGCCGTAGTTAGGCCACCACTTCAAGAACTCTGTAGCACCGCCTA
CATACCTCGCTCTGCTAATCCTGTTACCAGTGGCTGCTGCCAGTGGCGATAAGTCGTGTCTTACCGGGTT
GGACTCAAGACGATAGTTACCGGATAAGGCGCAGCGGTCGGGCTGAACGGGGGGTTCGTGCACACAGCCC
AGCTTGGAGCGAACGACCTACACCGAACTGAGATACCTACAGCGTGAGCTATGAGAAAGCGCCACGCTTC
CCGAAGGGAGAAAGGCGGACAGGTATCCGGTAAGCGGCAGGGTCGGAACAGGAGAGCGCACGAGGGAGCT
TCCAGGGGGAAACGCCTGGTATCTTTATAGTCCTGTCGGGTTTCGCCACCTCTGACTTGAGCGTCGATTT
TTGTGATGCTCGTCAGGGGGGCGGAGCCTATGGAAAAACGCCAGCAACGCGGCCTTTTTACGGTTCCTGG
CCTTTTGCTGGCCTTTTGCTCACATGTTCTTTCCTGCGTTATCCCCTGATTCTGTGGATAACCGTATTAC
CGCCTTTGAGTGAGCTGATACCGCTCGCCGCAGCCGAACGACCGAGCGCAGCGAGTCAGTGAGCGAGGAA
GCGGAAGAGCGCCTGATGCGGTATTTTCTCCTTACGCATCTGTGCGGTATTTCACACCGCAATGGTGCAC
TCTCAGTACAATCTGCTCTGATGCCGCATAGTTAAGCCAGTATACACTCCGCTATCGCTACGTGACTGGG
TCATGGCTGCGCCCCGACACCCGCCAACACCCGCTGACGCGCCCTGACGGGCTTGTCTGCTCCCGGCATC
CGCTTACAGACAAGCTGTGACCGTCTCCGGGAGCTGCATGTGTCAGAGGTTTTCACCGTCATCACCGAAA
CGCGCGAGGCAGCTGCGGTAAAGCTCATCAGCGTGGTCGTGAAGCGATTCACAGATGTCTGCCTGTTCAT
CCGCGTCCAGCTCGTTGAGTTTCTCCAGAAGCGTTAATGTCTGGCTTCTGATAAAGCGGGCCATGTTAAG
GGCGGTTTTTTCCTGTTTGGTCACTGATGCCTCCGTGTAAGGGGGATTTCTGTTCATGGGGGTAATGATA
CCGATGAAACGAGAGAGGATGCTCACGATACGGGTTACTGATGATGAACATGCCCGGTTACTGGAACGTT
GTGAGGGTAAACAACTGGCGGTATGGATGCGGCGGGACCAGAGAAAAATCACTCAGGGTCAATGCCAGCG
CTTCGTTAATACAGATGTAGGTGTTCCACAGGGTAGCCAGCAGCATCCTGCGATGCAGATCCGGAACATA
ATGGTGCAGGGCGCTGACTTCCGCGTTTCCAGACTTTACGAAACACGGAAACCGAAGACCATTCATGTTG
TTGCTCAGGTCGCAGACGTTTTGCAGCAGCAGTCGCTTCACGTTCGCTCGCGTATCGGTGATTCATTCTG
CTAACCAGTAAGGCAACCCCGCCAGCCTAGCCGGGTCCTCAACGACAGGAGCACGATCATGCGCACCCGT
GGGGCCGCCATGCCGGCGATAATGGCCTGCTTCTCGCCGAAACGTTTGGTGGCGGGACCAGTGACGAAGG
CTTGAGCGAGGGCGTGCAAGATTCCGAATACCGCAAGCGACAGGCCGATCATCGTCGCGCTCCAGCGAAA
GCGGTCCTCGCCGAAAATGACCCAGAGCGCTGCCGGCACCTGTCCTACGAGTTGCATGATAAAGAAGACA
GTCATAAGTGCGGCGACGATAGTCATGCCCCGCGCCCACCGGAAGGAGCTGACTGGGTTGAAGGCTCTCA
AGGGCATCGGTCGAGATCCCGGTGCCTAATGAGTGAGCTAACTTACATTAATTGCGTTGCGCTCACTGCC
CGCTTTCCAGTCGGGAAACCTGTCGTGCCAGCTGCATTAATGAATCGGCCAACGCGCGGGGAGAGGCGGT
TTGCGTATTGGGCGCCAGGGTGGTTTTTCTTTTCACCAGTGAGACGGGCAACAGCTGATTGCCCTTCACC
GCCTGGCCCTGAGAGAGTTGCAGCAAGCGGTCCACGCTGGTTTGCCCCAGCAGGCGAAAATCCTGTTTGA
TGGTGGTTAACGGCGGGATATAACATGAGCTGTCTTCGGTATCGTCGTATCCCACTACCGAGATATCCGC
ACCAACGCGCAGCCCGGACTCGGTAATGGCGCGCATTGCGCCCAGCGCCATCTGATCGTTGGCAACCAGC
ATCGCAGTGGGAACGATGCCCTCATTCAGCATTTGCATGGTTTGTTGAAAACCGGACATGGCACTCCAGT
CGCCTTCCCGTTCCGCTATCGGCTGAATTTGATTGCGAGTGAGATATTTATGCCAGCCAGCCAGACGCAG
ACGCGCCGAGACAGAACTTAATGGGCCCGCTAACAGCGCGATTTGCTGGTGACCCAATGCGACCAGATGC
TCCACGCCCAGTCGCGTACCGTCTTCATGGGAGAAAATAATACTGTTGATGGGTGTCTGGTCAGAGACAT
CAAGAAATAACGCCGGAACATTAGTGCAGGCAGCTTCCACAGCAATGGCATCCTGGTCATCCAGCGGATA
GTTAATGATCAGCCCACTGACGCGTTGCGCGAGAAGATTGTGCACCGCCGCTTTACAGGCTTCGACGCCG
CTTCGTTCTACCATCGACACCACCACGCTGGCACCCAGTTGATCGGCGCGAGATTTAATCGCCGCGACAA
TTTGCGACGGCGCGTGCAGGGCCAGACTGGAGGTGGCAACGCCAATCAGCAACGACTGTTTGCCCGCCAG
TTGTTGTGCCACGCGGTTGGGAATGTAATTCAGCTCCGCCATCGCCGCTTCCACTTTTTCCCGCGTTTTC
GCAGAAACGTGGCTGGCCTGGTTCACCACGCGGGAAACGGTCTGATAAGAGACACCGGCATACTCTGCGA
CATCGTATAACGTTACTGGTTTCACATTCACCACCCTGAATTGACTCTCTTCCGGGCGCTATCATGCCAT
ACCGCGAAAGGTTTTGCGCCATTCGATGGTGTCCGGGATCTCGACGCTCTCCCTTATGCGACTCCTGCAT
TAGGAAGCAGCCCAGTAGTAGGTTGAGGCCGTTGAGCACCGCCGCCGCAAGGAATGGTGCATGCAAGGAG
ATGGCGCCCAACAGTCCCCCGGCCACGGGGCCTGCCACCATACCCACGCCGAAACAAGCGCTCATGAGCC
CGAAGTGGCGAGCCCGATCTTCCCCATCGGTGATGTCGGCGATATAGGCGCCAGCAACCGCACCTGTGGC
GCCGGTGATGCCGGCCACGATGCGTCCGGCGTAGAGGATCGAGATCGATCTCGATCCCGCGAAATTAATA
CGACTCACTATAGGGGAATTGTGAGCGGATAACAATTCCCCTCTAGAAATAATTTTGTTTAACTTTAAGA
AGGAGATATACATATGCACCATCATCATCATCATTCTTCTGGTGTAGATCTGGGTACCAAAATCGAAGAA
GGTAAACTGGTAATCTGGATTAACGGCGATAAAGGCTATAACGGTCTCGCTGAAGTCGGTAAGAAATTCG
AGAAAGATACCGGAATTAAAGTCACCGTTGAGCATCCGGATAAACTGGAAGAGAAATTCCCACAGGTTGC
GGCAACTGGCGATGGCCCTGACATTATCTTCTGGGCACACGACCGCTTTGGTGGCTACGCTCAATCTGGC
CTGTTGGCTGAAATCACCCCGGACAAAGCGTTCCAGGACAAGCTGTATCCGTTTACCTGGGATGCCGTAC
GTTACAACGGCAAGCTGATTGCTTACCCGATCGCTGTTGAAGCGTTATCGCTGATTTATAACAAAGATCT
GCTGCCGAACCCGCCAAAAACCTGGGAAGAGATCCCGGCGCTGGATAAAGAACTGAAAGCGAAAGGTAAG
AGCGCGCTGATGTTCAACCTGCAAGAACCGTACTTCACCTGGCCGCTGATTGCTGCTGACGGGGGTTATG
CGTTCAAGTATGAAAACGGCAAGTACGACATTAAAGACGTGGGCGTGGATAACGCTGGCGCGAAAGCGGG
TCTGACCTTCCTGGTTGACCTGATTAAAAACAAACACATGAATGCAGACACCGATTACTCCATCGCAGAA
GCTGCCTTTAATAAAGGCGAAACAGCGATGACCATCAACGGCCCGTGGGCATGGTCCAACATCGACACCA
GCAAAGTGAATTATGGTGTAACGGTACTGCCGACCTTCAAGGGTCAACCATCCAAACCGTTCGTTGGCGT
GCTGAGCGCAGGTATTAACGCCGCCAGTCCGAACAAAGAGCTGGCAAAAGAGTTCCTCGAAAACTATCTG
CTGACTGATGAAGGTCTGGAAGCGGTTAATAAAGACAAACCGCTGGGTGCCGTAGCGCTGAAGTCTTACG
AGGAAGAGTTGGCGAAAGATCCACGTATTGCCGCCACCATGGAAAACGCCCAGAAAGGTGAAATCATGCC
GAACATCCCGCAGATGTCCGCTTTCTGGTATGCCGTGCGTACTGCGGTGATCAACGCCGCCAGCGGTCGT
CAGACTGTCGATGAAGCCCTGAAAGACGCGCAGACTGATTACGATATCCCAGGTACCGAGAACCTGTACT
TCCAATCCAATGCCGCGGAGCTGACGGTGGAGGTTCGCGGCTCTAACGGGGCTTTCTACAAGGGATTTAT
CAAAGATGTTCATGAAGACTCCCTTACAGTTGTTTTTGAAAATAATTGGCAACCAGAACGCCAGGTTCCA
TTTAATGAAGTTAGATTACCACCACCACCTGATATAAAAAAAGAAATTAGTGAAGGAGATGAAGTAGAGG
TATATTCAAGAGCAAATGACCAAGAGCCATGTGGGTGGTGGTTGGCTAAAGTTCGGATGATGAAAGGAGA
ATTTTATGTCATTGAATATGCTGCTTGTGACGCTACTTACAATGAAATAGTCACATTTGAACGACTTCGG
CCTGTCAATCAAAATAAAACTGTCAAAAAAAATACCTTCTTTAAATGCACAGTGGATGTTCCTGAGGATT
TGAGAGAGGCGTGTGCTAATGAAAATGCACATAAAGATTTTAAGAAAGCAGTAGGAGCATGCAGAATTTT
TTACCATCCAGAAACAACACAGCTAATGATACTGTCTGCCAGTGAAGCAACTGTGAAGAGAGTAAACATC
TTAAGTGACATGCATTTGCGAAGTATTCGTACGAAGTTGATGCTTATGTCCAGAAATGAAGAGGCCACTA
AGCATTTAGAATGCACAAAACAACTTGCAGCAGCTTTTCATGAGGAATTTGTTGTGAGAGAAGATTTAAT
GGGCCTGGCAATAGGAACACATGGTAGTAACATCCAGCAAGCTAGGAAGGTTCCTGGAGTTACCGCCATT
GAGCTAGATGAAGATACTGGAACATTCAGAATCTACGGAGAGAGTGCTGATGCTGTAAAAAAGGCTAGAG
GTTTCTTGGAATTTGTGGAGGATTTTATTCAGGTTCCTAGGAATCTCGTTGGAAAAGTAATTGGAAAAAA
TGGCAAAGTTATTCAAGAAATAGTGGACAAATCTGGTGTGGTTCGAGTGAGAATTGAAGGGGACAATGAA
AATAAATTACCCAGAGAAGACGGTATGGTTCCATTTGTATTTGTTGGCACTAAAGAAAGCATTGGAAATG
TGCAGGTTCTTCTAGAGTATCATATTGCCTATCTAAAGGAAGTAGAACAGCTAAGAATGGAACGCCTACA
GATTGATGAACAGCTGCGACAGATTGGTTCTAGGTCTTATAGCGGAAGAGGCAGAGGTCGTCGGGGACCT
AATTACACCTCCGGTTATGGTACAAATTCTGAGCTGTCTAACCCCTCTGAAACGGAATCTGAGCGTAAAG
ACGAGCTGAGTGATTGGTCATTGGCAGGAGAAGATGATCGAGACAGCCGACATCAGCGTGACAGCAGGAG
ACGCCCAGGAGGAAGAGGCAGAAGTGTTTCAGGGGGTCGAGGTCGTGGTGGACCACGTGGTGGCAAATCC
TCCATCAGTTCTGTGCTCAAAGATCCAGACAGCAATCCATACAGCTTACTTGATAATACAGAATCAGATC
AGACTGCAGACACTGATGCCAGCGAATCTCATCACAGTACTAACCGTCGTAGGCGGTCTCGTAGACGAAG
GACTGATGAAGATGCTGTTCTGATGGATGGAATGACTGAATCTGATACAGCTTCAGTTAATGAAAATGGG
CTAGGCAAAAGATGTGATTAACATTGGAAGTGGATAACGGATCCGAATTCGAGCTCCGTCGACAAGCTTG
CGGCCGCACTCGAGCACCACCACCACCACCACTGAGATCCGGCTGCTAACAAAGCCCGAAAGGAAGCTGA
GTTGGCTGCTGCCACCGCTGAGCAATAACTAGCATAACCCCTTGGGGCCTCTAAACGGGTCTTGAGGGGT
TTTTTGCTGAAAGGAGGAACTATATCCGGATTGGCGAATGGG
[124 nt withheld, positions 6623-6746]
C
[91 nt withheld, positions 6748-6838]
AGGGTGATGGTTCACATTAACGCTTACAATTTAGGTGGCACTTTTCGGGGAAATGTGCGCGGAACCCCTA
TTTGTTTATTTTTCTAAATACATTCAAATATGTATCCGCTCATGAGACAATAACCCTGATAAATGCTTCA
ATAATTTGAAAAAGGAAGAGTATGAGTATTCAACATTTCCGTGTCGCCCTTATTCCCTTTTTTGCGGCAT
TTTGCCTTCCTGTTTTTGCTCACCCAGAAACGCTGGTGAAAGTAAAAGATGCTGAAGATCAGTTGGGTGC
ACGAGTGGGTTACATCGAACTGGATCTCAACAGCGGTAAGATCCTTGAGAGTTTTCGCCCCGAAGAACGT
TTTCCAATGATGAGCACTTTTAAAGTTCTGCTATGTGGCGCGGTATTATCCCGTATTGACGCCGGGCAAG
AGCAACTCGGTCGCCGCATACACTATTCTCAGAATGACTTGGTTGAGTACTCACCAGTCACAGAAAAGCA
TCTTACGGATGGCATGACAGTAAGAGAATTATGCAGTGCTGCCATAACCATGAGTGATAACACTGCGGCC
AACTTACTTCTGACAACGATCGGAGGACCGAAGGAGCTAACCGCTTTTTTGCACAACATGGGGGATCATG
TAACTCGCCTTGATCGTTGGGAACCGGAGCTGAATGAAGCCATACCAAACGACGAGCGTGACACCACGAT
GCCTGCAGCAATGGCAACAACGTTGCGCAAACTATTAACTGGCGAACTACTTACTCTAGCTTCCCGGCAA
CAATTAATAGACTGGATGGAGGCGGATAAAGTTGCAGGACCACTTCTGCGCTCGGCCCTTCCGGCTGGCT
GGTTTATTGCTGATAAATCTGGAGCCGGTGAGCGTGGGTCTCGCGGTATCATTGCAGCACTGGGGCCAGA
TGGTAAGCCCTCCCGTATCGTAGTTATCTACACGACGGGGAGTCAGGCAACTATGGATGAACGAAATAGA
CAGATCGCTGAGATAGGTGCCTCACTGATTAAGCATTGGTAACTGTCAGACCAAGTTTACTCATATATAC
TTTAGATTGATTTAAAACTTCATTTTTAATTTAAAAGGATCTAGGTGAAGATCCTTTTTGATAATCTCAT
GACCAAAATCCCTTAACGTGAGTTTTCGTTCCACTGAGCGTCAGACCCCGTAGAAAAGATCAAAG
Features (pLannotate 1.2.2; 20 found; start..end, strand, type, name):
      8..596     +  rep_origin     ori: high-copy-number ColE1/pMB1/pBR322/pUC origin of replication
    782..921     -  misc_feature   bom: basis of mobility region from pBR322
   1023..1214    -  CDS            rop: Rop protein, which maintains plasmids at low copy number; rop
   1231..1611    +  CDS            YPB1_ECOLX: Protein predicted: Swiss-Prot protein existence level 4. From Escherichia coli.
   1683..1974    -  CDS            TcR (fragment): tetracycline efflux protein; tet; confers resistance to tetracycline
   1989..2010    -  protein_bind   CAP binding site: CAP binding activates transcription in the presence of cAMP. E. coli catabolite activator protein
   2023..3105    -  CDS            lacI: lac repressor; lacI; The lac repressor binds to the lac operator to inhibit transcription in E. coli. This inhibition can be relieved by adding lactose or isopropyl-β-D-thiogalactopyranoside (IPTG).
   3106..3183    -  promoter       lacI promoter: lacI
   3191..3470    -  CDS            TcR (fragment): tetracycline efflux protein; tet; confers resistance to tetracycline
   3496..3514    +  promoter       T7 promoter: promoter for bacteriophage T7 RNA polymerase
   3515..3539    +  protein_bind   lac operator: The lac repressor binds to the lac operator to inhibit transcription in E. coli. This inhibition can be relieved by adding lactose or isopropyl-β-D-thiogalactopyranoside (IPTG). lac repressor encoded by lacI
   3554..3576    +  RBS            RBS: efficient ribosome binding site from bacteriophage T7 gene 10 (Olins and Rangwala, 1989)
   3629..4726    +  CDS            MBP: maltose binding protein from E. coli; malE (mutated); This version of the gene does not encode a signal sequence, so MBP will remain in the cytosol.
   4775..6388    +  CDS            Fxr1 (fragment): FXR1_RAT - Also known as Fxr1h From Rattus norvegicus (Rat).
   6455..6472    +  CDS            9xHis (fragment): 9xHis affinity tag
   6482..6531    +  CDS            SET1 (fragment): solubility-enhancement tag derived from T7 phage gene 10B
   6539..6586    +  terminator     T7 terminator: transcription terminator for bacteriophage T7 RNA polymerase
   6623..6853    +  rep_origin     f1 ori (fragment) (sequence partly withheld): f1 bacteriophage origin of replication; arrow indicates direction of (+) strand synthesis
   6896..6999    +  promoter       AmpR promoter: bla
   7000..7860    +  CDS            AmpR: β-lactamase; bla; confers resistance to ampicillin, carbenicillin, and related antibiotics
