[The description below was written by a language model from this plasmid's Addgene catalogue record and pLannotate feature annotations shown in this document.]
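Description:
His6_MBP_FXR1P is an 8,023-nt bacterial expression plasmid built on the MCSG9 backbone for producing human FXR1 protein (FXR1P, a member of the fragile X protein family) in E. coli. It replicates from a ColE1/pMB1-type origin and is selected with ampicillin through the bla (β-lactamase) gene. The catalogue lists it as high copy, although the annotated backbone also carries the pBR322-derived bom site and the rop gene, which normally moderates copy number. Remnants of a tetracycline resistance gene and a partial f1 origin are also annotated and appear to be non-functional backbone leftovers.

The expression cassette follows the standard pET-style design. A T7 promoter with an adjacent lac operator drives transcription, and a plasmid-borne lacI gene supplies repressor, so expression is IPTG-inducible in hosts that provide T7 RNA polymerase. A phage T7 gene 10 ribosome binding site precedes a signal-sequence-free maltose binding protein (MBP), which stays in the cytosol and acts as an N-terminal solubility and affinity partner. The 1,617-bp FXR1 coding sequence, inserted by ligation independent cloning, lies just downstream of MBP. The annotation tool matched this insert to the rat orthologue, but the catalogue records it as human. The plasmid name indicates a His6 tag at the N terminus, though the feature table does not annotate one upstream of MBP. The only histidine-tag feature is a short fragment downstream of the insert, before the T7 terminator, and the record does not show whether it is translated. The construct is intended for bacterial expression and purification of recombinant FXR1P.
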