Addgene plasmid #198694: His6_MBP_FXR1P
Purpose: Expression of human FXR1 protein in E. coli
Depositing lab: Simpson Joseph. Depositing organization: University of California, San Diego (UCSD). Publication: A simple procedure for bacterial expression and purification of the fragile X protein family. Edwards M, Xu M, Joseph S. Sci Rep. 2020 Sep 28;10(1):15858. doi: 10.1038/s41598-020-72984-7. PubMed 32985615.
Backbone
  Vector backbone: MCSG9
  Vector type: Bacterial Expression
Growth in bacteria
  Bacterial resistance: Ampicillin, 100 μg/mL
  Growth temperature: 37°C
  Growth strain: DH5alpha
  Copy number: High Copy
Gene/Insert
  Gene/Insert name: FXR1P
  Species: H. sapiens (human)
  Insert size (bp): 1617
  Entrez Gene: FXR1 (a.k.a. CMYP9A, CMYP9B, FXR1P, MYOPMIL, MYORIBF)
  Promoter: T7
  Tag / fusion protein: MBP (N terminal on backbone)
  Cloning method: Ligation Independent Cloning
  Sequencing primers: 5′ T7 Promoter; 3′ T7 Terminator
Terms and licenses: Academic/Nonprofit Terms; Industry Terms: Not Available to Industry
How to cite: His6_MBP_FXR1P was a gift from Simpson Joseph (Addgene plasmid # 198694 ; http://n2t.net/addgene:198694 ; RRID:Addgene_198694)
